Addgene plasmid #85874: AB.pCCL.sin.cPPT.GFP.miR-650.sensor.PGK.dNGFR.WPRE
Purpose: Sensor Plasmid
Depositing lab: Brian Brown. Depositing organization: Icahn School of Medicine at Mount Sinai. Publication: High-throughput assessment of microRNA activity and function using microRNA sensor and decoy libraries. Mullokandov G, Baccarini A, Ruzo A, Jayaprakash AD, Tung N, Israelow B, Evans MJ, Sachidanandam R, Brown BD. Nat Methods. 2012 Jul 1;9(8):840-6. doi: 10.1038/nmeth.2078. PubMed 22751203.
Backbone
  Vector backbone: AB.pCCL.sin.cPPT.GFP.PGK.dNGFR.WPRE
  Backbone size w/o insert (bp): 9309
  Total vector size (bp): 9480
  Vector type: Lentiviral
  Selectable markers: eGFP, NGFR
Growth in bacteria
  Bacterial resistance: Ampicillin, 100 μg/mL
  Growth temperature: 37°C
  Growth strain: NEB Stable
  Copy number: High Copy
Gene/Insert
  Gene/Insert name: miR-650 Sensor
  Species: H. sapiens (human)
  Insert size (bp): 171
  Entrez Gene: MIR650 (a.k.a. MIRN650, hsa-mir-650)
  Promoter: PGK
  Cloning method: Restriction Enzyme; 5′ cloning site NheI (not destroyed); 3′ cloning site AgeI (not destroyed)
  Sequencing primers: 5′ AACAGACATACAAACTAAAG
Terms and licenses: Academic/Nonprofit Terms; Industry Terms: Not Available to Industry
How to cite: AB.pCCL.sin.cPPT.GFP.miR-650.sensor.PGK.dNGFR.WPRE was a gift from Brian Brown (Addgene plasmid # 85874 ; http://n2t.net/addgene:85874 ; RRID:Addgene_85874)
