[The description below was written by a language model from this plasmid's Addgene catalogue record and pLannotate feature annotations shown in this document.]
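Description:
AB.pCCL.sin.cPPT.GFP.miR-650.sensor.PGK.dNGFR.WPRE is a third-generation-style, self-inactivating HIV-1 lentiviral transfer plasmid that reports the activity of human miR-650. In bacteria it is maintained through a high-copy ColE1/pUC origin with ampicillin resistance, and it also carries f1 and SV40 origins. The viral genome is transcribed from a chimeric CMV enhancer/promoter fused to a truncated 5' LTR. This is followed by the Ψ packaging signal with a gag fragment, the RRE for Rev-dependent export, the cPPT/CTS, a WPRE and a ΔU3 3' LTR, which inactivates LTR promoter activity after integration.

The payload is a bidirectional expression unit. The human PGK promoter sits back-to-back with a minimal CMV promoter. In one direction it drives a truncated NGFR (dNGFR), a surface marker fragment placed upstream of the WPRE. In the antisense direction, relative to the viral genome, the minimal CMV element drives EGFP, which terminates at its own SV40 polyadenylation signal. The 171 bp miR-650 sensor insert, cloned between NheI and AgeI, is not annotated in the feature table. It most plausibly occupies the unannotated stretch between the EGFP coding sequence and that poly(A) signal, where it would act as a 3' UTR target region, though the record does not state the number or design of target sites.

In transduced cells, active miR-650 should suppress EGFP while leaving dNGFR unaffected, so the GFP-to-NGFR ratio gives an internally normalised readout of microRNA activity. The plasmid comes from work on high-throughput microRNA sensor and decoy libraries. The sequenced record (9,458 nt) is slightly shorter than the catalogued total size of 9,480 bp.
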