Features (pLannotate 1.2.2; 34 found; start..end, strand, type, name):
      1..720     +  CDS            EGFP: the original enhanced GFP (Yang et al., 1996) mammalian codon-optimized
    944..963     +  misc_feature   MCS (fragment): pBluescript multiple cloning site
    991..1125    -  polyA_signal   SV40 poly(A) signal: SV40 polyadenylation signal
   1148..1232    -  CDS            large T antigen (fragment): large T antigen from SV40 (simian virus 40)
   1262..1379    -  misc_feature   cPPT/CTS: central polypurine tract and central termination sequence of HIV-1
   1398..1498    -  CDS            Rev (fragment): human immunodeficiency virus 1 (HIV-1) Rev protein; rev; enhances nuclear export of unspliced and incompletely spliced viral mRNAs
   1875..2108    -  misc_feature   RRE: The Rev response element (RRE) of HIV-1 allows for Rev-dependent mRNA export from the nucleus to the cytoplasm.
   2254..2617    -  CDS            HIV-1 gag (fragment): gag protein from human immunodeficiency virus 1; gag
   2601..2726    -  misc_feature   HIV-1 Ψ: packaging signal of human immunodeficiency virus type 1
   2773..2953    -  LTR            5' LTR (truncated): truncated 5' long terminal repeat (LTR) from HIV-1
   2968..3171    -  promoter       CMV promoter: human cytomegalovirus (CMV) immediate early promoter
   3172..3551    -  enhancer       CMV enhancer: human cytomegalovirus immediate early enhancer
   3652..3670    -  promoter       T3 promoter: promoter for bacteriophage T3 RNA polymerase
   3715..3731    -  protein_bind   lac operator: The lac repressor binds to the lac operator to inhibit transcription in E. coli. This inhibition can be relieved by adding lactose or isopropyl-β-D-thiogalactopyranoside (IPTG). lac repressor encoded by lacI
   3739..3769    -  promoter       lac promoter: promoter for the E. coli lac operon
   3784..3805    -  protein_bind   CAP binding site: CAP binding activates transcription in the presence of cAMP. E. coli catabolite activator protein
   3818..3910    -  CDS            lacI (fragment): lac repressor; lacI; The lac repressor binds to the lac operator to inhibit transcription in E. coli. This inhibition can be relieved by adding lactose or isopropyl-β-D-thiogalactopyranoside (IPTG).
   4093..4681    -  rep_origin     ori: high-copy-number ColE1/pMB1/pBR322/pUC origin of replication
   4852..5712    -  CDS            AmpR: β-lactamase; bla; confers resistance to ampicillin, carbenicillin, and related antibiotics
   5713..5817    -  promoter       AmpR promoter: bla
   5870..6298    -  rep_origin     f1 ori (sequence partly withheld): f1 bacteriophage origin of replication; arrow indicates direction of (+) strand synthesis
   6303..6458    -  CDS            lacZα (fragment): LacZα fragment of β-galactosidase; lacZ fragment
   6466..6484    +  promoter       T7 promoter: promoter for bacteriophage T7 RNA polymerase
   6505..6640    -  rep_origin     SV40 ori: SV40 origin of replication
   6680..6801    -  polyA_signal   SV40 poly(A) signal: SV40 polyadenylation signal
   6873..7106    -  LTR            3' LTR (ΔU3): self-inactivating 3' long terminal repeat (LTR) from HIV-1
   7108..7176    -  CDS            nef (fragment): NEF_HV1Z2 - Experimental evidence at protein level: Swiss-Prot protein existence level 1. Extracellular Nef protein targets CD4(+) T-lymphocytes for apoptosis by interacting with CXCR4 surface receptors. From Human immunodeficiency virus type 1 group M subtype D (isolate Z2/CDC-Z34) (HIV-1).
   7193..7781    -  misc_feature   WPRE: woodchuck hepatitis virus posttranscriptional regulatory element
   7795..7813    -  misc_feature   MCS (fragment): pUC18/19 multiple cloning site
   7816..8643    -  CDS            NGFR (fragment): TNR16_HUMAN - Also known as TNFRSF16. Experimental evidence at protein level: Swiss-Prot protein existence level 1. Low affinity receptor which can bind to NGF, BDNF, NTF3, and NTF4. Forms a heterodimeric receptor with SORCS2 that binds the precursor forms of NGF, BDNF and NTF3 with high affinity, and has much lower affinity for mature NGF and BDNF (PubMed:24908487). Plays an important role in differentiation and survival of specific neuronal populations during development (By similarity). Can mediate cell survival as well as cell death of neural cells. Plays a role in the inactivation of RHOA
   8758..8782    -  misc_feature   MCS (fragment): pBluescript multiple cloning site
   8785..9295    -  promoter       hPGK promoter: human phosphoglycerate kinase 1 promoter
   9298..9321    +  misc_feature   MCS (fragment): pBluescript multiple cloning site
   9323..9361    +  promoter       minimal CMV promoter: human cytomegalovirus (CMV) immediate early promoter
>Addgene plasmid #85874 | AB.pCCL.sin.cPPT.GFP.miR-650.sensor.PGK.dNGFR.WPRE | addgene full sequence | sequence record 170048 | Addgene NGS Result
ATGGTGAGCAAGGGCGAGGAGCTGTTCACCGGGGTGGTGCCCATCCTGGTCGAGCTGGACGGCGACGTAA
ACGGCCACAAGTTCAGCGTGTCCGGCGAGGGCGAGGGCGATGCCACCTACGGCAAGCTGACCCTGAAGTT
CATCTGCACCACCGGCAAGCTGCCCGTGCCCTGGCCCACCCTCGTGACCACCCTGACCTACGGCGTGCAG
TGCTTCAGCCGCTACCCCGACCACATGAAGCAGCACGACTTCTTCAAGTCCGCCATGCCCGAAGGCTACG
TCCAGGAGCGCACCATCTTCTTCAAGGACGACGGCAACTACAAGACCCGCGCCGAGGTGAAGTTCGAGGG
CGACACCCTGGTGAACCGCATCGAGCTGAAGGGCATCGACTTCAAGGAGGACGGCAACATCCTGGGGCAC
AAGCTGGAGTACAACTACAACAGCCACAACGTCTATATCATGGCCGACAAGCAGAAGAACGGCATCAAGG
TGAACTTCAAGATCCGCCACAACATCGAGGACGGCAGCGTGCAGCTCGCCGACCACTACCAGCAGAACAC
CCCCATCGGCGACGGCCCCGTGCTGCTGCCCGACAACCACTACCTGAGCACCCAGTCCGCCCTGAGCAAA
GACCCCAACGAGAAGCGCGATCACATGGTCCTGCTGGAGTTCGTGACCGCCGCCGGGATCACTCTCGGCA
TGGACGAGCTGTACAAGTAAAGCGGCCGCGTCGAGAGATGGGGGAGGCTAACTGAGCTAGCCGACCTTAA
CTGGGGAGTACCAATCGTCGTAGCGTCCTGAGAGCGCTGCCTCCTGTCCTGAGAGCGCTGCCTCCTGTCC
TGAGAGCGCTGCCTCCTGTCCTGAGAGCGCTGCCTCCTGTCCTGAGAGCGCTGCCTCCTGTCCTGAGAGC
GCTGCCTCCTACCGGTACTAGCTTAGTCATGCACCGGGCTGCAGGAATTCGATGACAGGCGCAGCTTCCG
AGGGATTTGAGATCCAGACATGATAAGATACATTGATGAGTTTGGACAAACCAAAACTAGAATGCAGTGA
AAAAAATGCCTTATTTGTGAAATTTGTGATGCTATTGCCTTATTTGTAACCATTATAAGCTGCAATAAAC
AAGTTAACAACAACAATTGCATTCATTTTATGTTTCAGGTTCAGGGGGAGGTGTGGGAGGTTTTTTAAAG
CAAGTAAAACCTCTACAAATGTGGTATGGCTGATTATGATCAGATCTCTCGAGGCTAGTCTCGTGATCGA
TAAAATTTTGAATTTTTGTAATTTGTTTTTGTAATTCTTTAGTTTGTATGTCTGTTGCTATTATGTCTAC
TATTCTTTCCCCTGCACTGTACCCCCCAATCCCCCCTTTTCTTTTAAAAGTTAACCGATACCGTCGAGAT
CCGTTCACTAATCGAATGGATCTGTCTCTGTCTCTCTCTCCACCTTCTTCTTCTATTCCTTCGGGCCTGT
CGGGTCCCCTCGGGGTTGGGAGGTGGGTCTGAAACGATAATGGTGAATATCCCTGCCTAACTCTATTCAC
TATAGAAAGTACAGCAAAAACTATTCTTAAACCTACCAAGCCTCCTACTATCATTATGAATAATTTTATA
TACCACAGCCAATTTGTTATGTTAAACCAATTCCACAAACTTGCCCATTTATCTAATTCCAATAATTCTT
GTTCATTCTTTTCTTGCTGGTTTTGCGATTCTTCAATTAAGGAGTGTATTAAGCTTGTGTAATTGTTAAT
TTCTCTGTCCCACTCCATCCAGGTCGTGTGATTCCAAATCTGTTCCAGAGATTTATTACTCCAACTAGCA
TTCCAAGGCACAGCAGTGGTGCAAATGAGTTTTCCAGAGCAACCCCAAATCCCCAGGAGCTGTTGATCCT
TTAGGTATCTTTCCACAGCCAGGATTCTTGCCTGGAGCTGCTTGATGCCCCAGACTGTGAGTTGCAACAG
ATGCTGTTGCGCCTCAATAGCCCTCAGCAAATTGTTCTGCTGCTGCACTATACCAGACAATAATTGTCTG
GCCTGTACCGTCAGCGTCATTGACGCTGCGCCCATAGTGCTTCCTGCTGCTCCCAAGAACCCAAGGAACA
AAGCTCCTATTCCCACTGCTCTTTTTTCTCTCTGCACCACTCTTCTCTTTGCCTTGGTGGGTGCTACTCC
TAATGGTTCAATTTTTACTACTTTATATTTATATAATTCACTTCTCCAATTGTCCCTCATATCTCCTCCT
CCAGGTCTGAAGATCAGCGGCCGCTTGCTGTGCGGTGGTCTTACTTTTGTTTTGCTCTTCCTCTATCTTG
TCTAAAGCTTCCTTGGTGTCTTTTATCTCTATCCTTTGATGCACACAATAGAGGGTTGCTACTGTATTAT
ATAATGATCTAAGTTCTTCTGATCCTGTCTGAAGGGATGGTTGTAGCTGTCCCAGTATTTGTCTACAGCC
TTCTGATGTTTCTAACAGGCCAGGATTAACTGCGAATCGTTCTAGCTCCCTGCTTGCCCATACTATATGT
TTTAATTTATATTTTTTCTTTCCCCCTGGCCTTAACCGAATTTTTTCCCATCGCGATCTAATTCTCCCCC
GCTTAATACTGACGCTCTCGCACCCATCTCTCTCCTTCTAGCCTCCGCTAGTCAAAATTTTTGGCGTACT
CACCAGTCGCCGCCCCTCGCCTCTTGCCGTGCGCGCTTCAGCAAGCCGAGTCCTGCGTCGAGAGAGCTCC
TCTGGTTTCCCTTTCGCTTTCAAGTCCCTGTTCGGGCGCCACTGCTAGAGATTTTCCACACTGACTAAAA
GGGTCTGAGGGATCTCTAGTTACCAGAGTCACACAACAGACGGGCACACACTACTTGAAGCACTCAAGGC
AAGCTTTATTGAGGCTTAAGCAGTGGGTTCCCTAGTTAGCCAGAGAGCTCCCAGGCTCAGATCTGGTCTA
ACCAGAGAGACCCCGGTTCACTAAACGAGCTCTGCTTATATAGACCTCCCACCGTACACGCCTACCGCCC
ATTTGCGTCAATGGGGCGGAGTTGTTACGACATTTTGGAAAGTCCCGTTGATTTTGGTGCCAAAACAAAC
TCCCATTGACGTCAATGGGGTGGAGACTTGGAAATCCCCGTGAGTCAAACCGCTATCCACGCCCATTGAT
GTACTGCCAAAACCGCATCACCATGGTAATAGCGATGACTAATACGTAGATGTACTGCCAAGTAGGAAAG
TCCCATAAGGTCATGTACTGGGCATAATGCCAGGCGGGCCATTTACCGTCATTGACGTCAATAGGGGGCG
TACTTGGCATATGATACACTTGATGTACTGCCAAGTGGGCAGTTTACCGTAAATACTCCACCCATTGACG
TCAATGGAAAGTCCCTATTGGCGTTACTATGGGAACATACGTCATTATTGACGTCAATGGGCGGGGGTCG
TTGGGCGGTCAGCCAGGCGGGCCATTTACCGTAAGTTATGTAACGCGGAACTCCATATATGGGCTATGAA
CTAATGACCCCGTAATTGATTACTATTAATAACTAGTCAATAATCAATGTCAACATGGCGGTAATGTTGG
ACATGAGCCAATATAAATGTACATATTATGATATGGATACAACGTATGCAATGGCCAAGCTTGCAGCTCC
AGCTTTTGTTCCCTTTAGTGAGGGTTAATTGCGCGCTTGGCGTAATCATGGTCATAGCTGTTTCCTGTGT
GAAATTGTTATCCGCTCACAATTCCACACAACATACGAGCCGGAAGCATAAAGTGTAAAGCCTGGGGTGC
CTAATGAGTGAGCTAACTCACATTAATTGCGTTGCGCTCACTGCCCGCTTTCCAGTCGGGAAACCTGTCG
TGCCAGCTGCATTAATGAATCGGCCAACGCGCGGGGAGAGGCGGTTTGCGTATTGGGCGCTCTTCCGCTT
CCTCGCTCACTGACTCGCTGCGCTCGGTCGTTCGGCTGCGGCGAGCGGTATCAGCTCACTCAAAGGCGGT
AATACGGTTATCCACAGAATCAGGGGATAACGCAGGAAAGAACATGTGAGCAAAAGGCCAGCAAAAGGCC
AGGAACCGTAAAAAGGCCGCGTTGCTGGCGTTTTTCCATAGGCTCCGCCCCCCTGACGAGCATCACAAAA
ATCGACGCTCAAGTCAGAGGTGGCGAAACCCGACAGGACTATAAAGATACCAGGCGTTTCCCCCTGGAAG
CTCCCTCGTGCGCTCTCCTGTTCCGACCCTGCCGCTTACCGGATACCTGTCCGCCTTTCTCCCTTCGGGA
AGCGTGGCGCTTTCTCATAGCTCACGCTGTAGGTATCTCAGTTCGGTGTAGGTCGTTCGCTCCAAGCTGG
GCTGTGTGCACGAACCCCCCGTTCAGCCCGACCGCTGCGCCTTATCCGGTAACTATCGTCTTGAGTCCAA
CCCGGTAAGACACGACTTATCGCCACTGGCAGCAGCCACTGGTAACAGGATTAGCAGAGCGAGGTATGTA
GGCGGTGCTACAGAGTTCTTGAAGTGGTGGCCTAACTACGGCTACACTAGAAGAACAGTATTTGGTATCT
GCGCTCTGCTGAAGCCAGTTACCTTCGGAAAAAGAGTTGGTAGCTCTTGATCCGGCAAACAAACCACCGC
TGGTAGCGGTGGTTTTTTTGTTTGCAAGCAGCAGATTACGCGCAGAAAAAAAGGATCTCAAGAAGATCCT
TTGATCTTTTCTACGGGGTCTGACGCTCAGTGGAACGAAAACTCACGTTAAGGGATTTTGGTCATGAGAT
TATCAAAAAGGATCTTCACCTAGATCCTTTTAAATTAAAAATGAAGTTTTAAATCAATCTAAAGTATATA
TGAGTAAACTTGGTCTGACAGTTACCAATGCTTAATCAGTGAGGCACCTATCTCAGCGATCTGTCTATTT
CGTTCATCCATAGTTGCCTGACTCCCCGTCGTGTAGATAACTACGATACGGGAGGGCTTACCATCTGGCC
CCAGTGCTGCAATGATACCGCGAGACCCACGCTCACCGGCTCCAGATTTATCAGCAATAAACCAGCCAGC
CGGAAGGGCCGAGCGCAGAAGTGGTCCTGCAACTTTATCCGCCTCCATCCAGTCTATTAATTGTTGCCGG
GAAGCTAGAGTAAGTAGTTCGCCAGTTAATAGTTTGCGCAACGTTGTTGCCATTGCTACAGGCATCGTGG
TGTCACGCTCGTCGTTTGGTATGGCTTCATTCAGCTCCGGTTCCCAACGATCAAGGCGAGTTACATGATC
CCCCATGTTGTGCAAAAAAGCGGTTAGCTCCTTCGGTCCTCCGATCGTTGTCAGAAGTAAGTTGGCCGCA
GTGTTATCACTCATGGTTATGGCAGCACTGCATAATTCTCTTACTGTCATGCCATCCGTAAGATGCTTTT
CTGTGACTGGTGAGTACTCAACCAAGTCATTCTGAGAATAGTGTATGCGGCGACCGAGTTGCTCTTGCCC
GGCGTCAATACGGGATAATACCGCGCCACATAGCAGAACTTTAAAAGTGCTCATCATTGGAAAACGTTCT
TCGGGGCGAAAACTCTCAAGGATCTTACCGCTGTTGAGATCCAGTTCGATGTAACCCACTCGTGCACCCA
ACTGATCTTCAGCATCTTTTACTTTCACCAGCGTTTCTGGGTGAGCAAAAACAGGAAGGCAAAATGCCGC
AAAAAAGGGAATAAGGGCGACACGGAAATGTTGAATACTCATACTCTTCCTTTTTCAATATTATTGAAGC
ATTTATCAGGGTTATTGTCTCATGAGCGGATACATATTTGAATGTATTTAGAAAAATAAACAAATAGGGG
TTCCGCGCACATTTCCCCGAAAAGTGCCACCTAAATTGTAAGCGTTAATATTTTGTTAAAATTCGCGTTA
AATTTTTGTTAAATCAGCTCATTTTTTAACCAATAGGCCGAAATCGGCAAAATCCCTTATAAATCAAAAG
AATAGACCGAGATAGGGT
[37 nt withheld, positions 5969-6005]
AAAGAACGTGGACTCCAACGTCAAAGG
[49 nt withheld, positions 6033-6081]
T
[91 nt withheld, positions 6083-6173]
G
[124 nt withheld, positions 6175-6298]
CCCATTCGCCATTCAGGCTGCGCAACTGTTGGGAAGGGCGATCGGTGCGGGCCTCTTCGCTATTACGCCA
GCTGGCGAAAGGGGGATGTGCTGCAAGGCGATTAAGTTGGGTAACGCCAGGGTTTTCCCAGTCACGACGT
TGTAAAACGACGGCCAGTGAGCGCGCGTAATACGACTCACTATAGGGCGAATTGGGTACGTCCCTAGGCC
TCCAAAAAAGCCTCCTCACTACTTCTGGAATAGCTCAGAGGCCGAGGCGGCCTCGGCCTCTGCATAAATA
AAAAAAATTAGTCAGCCATGGGGCGGAGAATGGGCGGAACTGGGCGGAGTTAGGGGCGGGATGGGCGGAG
TTAGGGGCGGGATAGCTAGAGCCAGACATGATAAGATACATTGATGAGTTTGGACAAACCACAACTAGAA
TGCAGTGAAAAAAATGCTTTATTTGTGAAATTTGTGATGCTATTGCTTTATTTGTAACCATTATAAGCTG
CAATAAACAAGTTCCTCTCACTCTCTGATATTCATTTCTTTGCAAGTTATAAATACTGAATAATAAGATG
ACATGAACTACTACTGCTAGAGATTTTCCACACTGACTAAAAGGGTCTGAGGGATCTCTAGTTACCAGAG
TCACACAACAGACGGGCACACACTACTTGAAGCACTCAAGGCAAGCTTTATTGAGGCTTAAGCAGTGGGT
TCCCTAGTTAGCCAGAGAGCTCCCAGGCTCAGATCTGGTCTAACCAGAGAGACCCAGTACAAGCAAAAAG
CAGATCTTGTCTTCGTTGGGAGTGAATTAGCCCTTCCAGTCCCCCCTTTTCTTTTAAAAAGTGGCTAAGA
TCTACAGCTGCCTTGTAAGTCATTGGTCTTAAAGGTACCGAGCTCGAATTCCAGGCGGGGAGGCGGCCCA
AAGGGAGATCCGACTCGTCTGAGGGCGAAGGCGAAGACGCGGAAGAGGCCGCAGAGCCGGCAGCAGGCCG
CGGGAAGGAAGGTCCGCTGGATTGAGGGCCGAAGGGACGTAGCAGAAGGACGTCCCGCGCAGAATCCAGG
TGGCAACACAGGCGAGCAGCCATGGAAAGGACGTCAGCTTCCCCGACAACACCACGGAATTGTCAGTGCC
CAACAGCCGAGCCCCTGTCCAGCAGCGGGCAAGGCAGGCGGCGATGAGTTCCGCCGTGGCAATAGGGAGG
GGGAAAGCGAAAGTCCCGGAAAGGAGCTGACAGGTGGTGGCAATGCCCCAACCAGTGGGGGTTGCGTCAG
CAAACACAGTGCACACCACGCCACGTTGCCTGACAACGGGCCACAACTCCTCATAAAGAGACAGCAACCA
GGATTTATACAAGGAGGAGAAAATGAAAGCCATACGGGAAGCAATAGCATGATACAAAGGCATTAAAGCA
GCGTATCCACATAGCGTAAAAGGAGCAACATAGTTAAGAATACCAGTCAATCTTTCACAAATTTTGTAAT
CCAGAGGTTGATTGTCGACTCTAGACTCGACTCTAGAGGATCCCCCTGTTCCACCTCTTGAAGGCTATGT
AGGCCACAAGGCCCACAACCACAGCAGCCAGGATGGAGCAATAGACAGGGATGAGGTTGTCGGTGGTGCC
TCGGGTCACCACGGGCTGGGAGCTGCCCATCACTGTGGTCACCACACCTGCCACCGTGCTGGCTATGAGG
TCTTGTTCTGGAGGTGCCTCAGGCTCCTGGGTGCTGGGGGCTGTGCTGTCCGAGCCCTCTGGGGGTGTGG
ACCGTGTAATCCAACGGCCAGGGATCTCCTCGCACTCGGCGTCGGCCCAGCGTGTGCACTCGCGGAGCTG
GCGCTCGGTGTCCTCGCACACGGTGCAGGGCAGGCACGGGTCCACGTGGTTGGCCTCGTCGGAATACGTG
CCGTCGGGGCACTCCTCGCACACGGTGTTCTGCTTGTCCTGGCAGGAGAACACGAGGCCCGAGCCCGCCT
CGCACACGCGGCACGCCTCGCAGCGCCCAGTCGTCTCATCCTGGTAGTAGCCGTAGGCGCAGCGGCACAC
GGCGTCGTCGGCCTCCACGCACGGCGCCGACATGCTCTGGAGCCCCACGCACTCGGTGCACGGCTTGCAC
GGCTCGGTCGCGCTCACCACGTCGGAGAACGTCACGCTGTCCAGGCAGGGCTCACACACGGTCTGGTTGG
CTCCACAAGGCTGGGCCACACCCTCGCCCAGGTTGCAGGCTTTGCAGCACTCACCGCTGTGTGTGTACAG
GCCTGTGGGGCATGCCTCCTTGGCACCTCCAAGGGACACCCCCAGAAGCAGCAACAGCAGCAGGCGCGGC
CCGTCCATGGCGCGGCCGGTGGCACCTGCCCCCATCGCCCGCCTCCCGCGGCAGCGCTCGACTTCCAGCT
CGGTCCGCTTTGCGGACTGATGGGGCTGCGCTGCGCTGCGCTCCAGCGCCCCCCCTGCCCGCCGGAGCTG
GCCGCGGCCCGAATTCCTGCAGCCCGGGGGATCCCCCTGGGGAGAGAGGTCGGTGATTCGGTCAACGAGG
GAGCCGACTGCCGACGTGCGCTCCGGAGGCTTGCAGAATGCGGAACACCGCGCGGGCAGGAACAGGGCCC
ACACTACCGCCCCACACCCCGCCTCCCGCACCGCCCCTTCCCGGCCGCTGCTCTCGGCGCGCCCTGCTGA
GCAGCCGCTATTGGCCACAGCCCATCGCGGTCGGCGCGCTGCCATTGCTCCCTGGCGCTGTCCGTCTGCG
AGGGTACTAGTGAGACGTGCGGCTTCCGTTTGTCACGTCCGGCACGCCGCGAACCGCAAGGAACCTTCCC
GACTTAGGGGCGGAGCAGGAAGCGTCGCCGGGGGGCCCACAAGGGTAGCGGCGAAGATCCGGGTGACGCT
GCGAACGGACGTGAAGAATGTGCGAGACCCAGGGTCGGCGCCGCTGCGTTTCCCGGAACCACGCCCAGAG
CAGCCGCGTCCCTGCGCAAACCCAGGGCTGCCTTGGAAAAGGCGCAACCCCAACCCCGTGGAATTCGATA
TCAAGCTTCTCGAGGGTAGGCGTGTACGGTGGGAGGCCTATATAAGCAGAGCTCGTTTAGTGAACCGTCA
GATCGCCTGGAGACGCCATCCACGCTGTTTTGACCTCCATAGAAGACACCGGGACCGATCCAGCCTCCGC
GGAATTCACC
