>Addgene plasmid #85874 | AB.pCCL.sin.cPPT.GFP.miR-650.sensor.PGK.dNGFR.WPRE | depositor partial sequence | sequence record 167193 | AB.pCCL.sin.cPPT.GFP.miR-650.sensor.PGK.dNGFR.WPRE sequence 904 bps
AAAATTTTATCGATCACGAGACTAGCCTCGAGAGATCTGATCATAATCAGCCATACCACATTTGTAGAGG
TTTTACTTGCTTTAAAAAACCTCCCACACCTCCCCCTGAACCTGAAACATAAAATGAATGCAATTGTTGT
TGTTAACTTGTTTATTGCAGCTTATAATGGTTACAAATAAGGCAATAGCATCACAAATTTCACAAATAAG
GCATTTTTTTCACTGCATTCTAGTTTTGGTTTGTCCAAACTCATCAATGTATCTTATCATGTCTGGATCT
CAAATCCCTCGGAAGCTGCGCCTGTCATCGAATTCCTGCAGCCCGGTGCATGACTAAGCTAGTACCGGTA
GGAGGCAGCGCTCTCAGGACAGGAGGCAGCGCTCTCAGGACAGGAGGCAGCGCTCTCAGGACAGGAGGCA
GCGCTCTCAGGACAGGAGGCAGCGCTCTCAGGACAGGAGGCAGCGCTCTCAGGACGCTACGACGATTGGT
ACTCCCCAGTTAAGGTCGGCTAGCTCAGTTAGCCTCCCCCATCTCTCGACGCGGCCGCTTTACTTGTACA
GCTCGTCCATGCCGAGAGTGATCCCGGCGGCGGTCACGAACTCCAGCAGGACCATGTGATCGCGCTTCTC
GTTGGGGTCTTTGCTCAGGGCGGACTGGGTGCTCAGGTAGTGGTTGTCGGGCAGCAGCACGGGGCCGTCG
CCGATGGGGGTGTTCTGCTGGTAGTGGTCGGCGAGCTGCACGCTGCCGTCCTCGATGTTGTGGCGGATCT
TGAAGTTCACCTTGATGCCGTTCTTCTGCTTGTCGGCCATGATATAGACGTTGTGGCTGTTGTAGTTGTA
CTCCAGCTTGTGCCCCAGGATGTTGCCGTCCTCCTTGAAGTCGATGCCCTTCAGCTCGATGCGG
